Addgene plasmid #130680: pLenti-CMV-SMCHD1-Exon1-36.47M-48-3xFLAG
Purpose: Expresses human SMCHD1 Exon1-36.47M-48 with a C-terminal 3xFLAG tag
Depositing lab: Stephen Tapscott. Depositing organization: Fred Hutchinson Cancer Center. Publication: Identification of SMCHD1 domains for nuclear localization, homo-dimerization, and protein cleavage. Hiramuki Y, Tapscott SJ. Skelet Muscle. 2018 Aug 2;8(1):24. doi: 10.1186/s13395-018-0172-z. PubMed 30071896.
Backbone
  Vector backbone: pLenti
  Backbone size w/o insert (bp): 7866
  Vector type: Mammalian Expression
  Selectable markers: Puromycin
Growth in bacteria
  Bacterial resistance: Ampicillin, 100 μg/mL
  Growth temperature: 37°C
  Growth strain: NEB Stable
  Copy number: High Copy
Gene/Insert
  Gene/Insert name: SMCHD1 Exon1-36.47M-48
  Species: H. sapiens (human)
  Insert size (bp): 4770
  Mutation: D1523_G1960del
  Entrez Gene: SMCHD1 (a.k.a. BAMS, FSHD2)
  Promoter: CMV
  Tag / fusion protein: 3xFLAG (C terminal on insert)
  Cloning method: Restriction Enzyme; 5′ cloning site Unknown (unknown if destroyed); 3′ cloning site Unknown (unknown if destroyed)
Terms and licenses: Academic/Nonprofit Terms; Industry Terms: Not Available to Industry
How to cite: pLenti-CMV-SMCHD1-Exon1-36.47M-48-3xFLAG was a gift from Stephen Tapscott (Addgene plasmid # 130680 ; http://n2t.net/addgene:130680 ; RRID:Addgene_130680)
