[The description below was written by a language model from this plasmid's Addgene catalogue record and pLannotate feature annotations shown in this document.]
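Description:
pLenti-CMV-SMCHD1-Exon1-36.47M-48-3xFLAG is a lentiviral transfer plasmid for mammalian expression of an internally deleted form of human SMCHD1 carrying a C-terminal 3xFLAG tag. It is built on a pLenti backbone and propagated in E. coli through a high-copy ColE1/pUC-type origin with ampicillin resistance (β-lactamase). An f1 origin, an SV40 origin and remnants of a lac/T7/T3 cloning region are also present in the backbone.

The viral portion has the layout of a third-generation, Tat-independent vector. An RSV promoter drives a truncated HIV-1 5' LTR, followed by the Ψ packaging signal with a gag fragment, the Rev response element for Rev-dependent export of the genomic RNA, and the cPPT/CTS, which aids nuclear import of the reverse-transcribed genome. Downstream, the CMV enhancer and promoter drive the SMCHD1 insert. According to the record, this carries the deletion D1523_G1960del, which the construct name describes as exons 1–36 joined to the end of the gene (part of exon 47 through exon 48). The annotation marks most of the insert as an SMCHD1 fragment, followed shortly by the 3xFLAG epitope for detection or immunoprecipitation. A WPRE follows to enhance transcript expression, and then a mouse PGK promoter drives puromycin N-acetyltransferase for selection of transduced or transfected cells. The cassette ends in a second truncated LTR (labelled as a 5' LTR by the annotation tool, but in the 3' position) and an SV40 polyadenylation signal.

The construct belongs to a deletion series used to map SMCHD1 domains responsible for nuclear localization, homodimerization and protein cleavage. SMCHD1 is the gene associated with FSHD2 and BAMS.
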