Features (pLannotate 1.2.2; 29 found; start..end, strand, type, name):
     19..135     +  misc_feature   cPPT/CTS: central polypurine tract and central termination sequence of HIV-1
    158..461     +  enhancer       CMV enhancer: human cytomegalovirus immediate early enhancer
    462..665     +  promoter       CMV promoter: human cytomegalovirus (CMV) immediate early promoter
    748..5313    +  CDS            SMCHD1 (fragment): SMHD1_HUMAN - Also known as KIAA0650 From Homo sapiens (Human).
   5449..5514    +  CDS            3xFLAG: three tandem FLAG® epitope tags, followed by an enterokinase cleavage site
   5524..6112    +  misc_feature   WPRE: woodchuck hepatitis virus posttranscriptional regulatory element
   6126..6625    +  promoter       PGK promoter: mouse phosphoglycerate kinase 1 promoter
   6646..7245    +  CDS            PuroR: puromycin N-acetyltransferase; pac from Streptomyces alboniger; confers resistance to puromycin
   7313..7450    +  CDS            nef (fragment): NEF_HV1LA - Experimental evidence at protein level: Swiss-Prot protein existence level 1. Extracellular Nef protein targets CD4(+) T-lymphocytes for apoptosis by interacting with CXCR4 surface receptors. From Human immunodeficiency virus type 1 group M subtype B (isolate Lai) (HIV-1).
   7436..7616    +  LTR            5' LTR (truncated): truncated 5' long terminal repeat (LTR) from HIV-1
   7688..7809    +  polyA_signal   SV40 poly(A) signal: SV40 polyadenylation signal
   7849..7984    +  rep_origin     SV40 ori: SV40 origin of replication
   8005..8023    -  promoter       T7 promoter: promoter for bacteriophage T7 RNA polymerase
   8031..8186    +  CDS            lacZα (fragment): LacZα fragment of β-galactosidase; lacZ fragment
   8191..8619    +  rep_origin     f1 ori (sequence partly withheld): f1 bacteriophage origin of replication; arrow indicates direction of (+) strand synthesis
   8672..8776    +  promoter       AmpR promoter: bla
   8777..9637    +  CDS            AmpR: β-lactamase; bla; confers resistance to ampicillin, carbenicillin, and related antibiotics
   9808..10396   +  rep_origin     ori: high-copy-number ColE1/pMB1/pBR322/pUC origin of replication
  10579..10671   +  CDS            lacI (fragment): lac repressor; lacI; The lac repressor binds to the lac operator to inhibit transcription in E. coli. This inhibition can be relieved by adding lactose or isopropyl-β-D-thiogalactopyranoside (IPTG).
  10684..10705   +  protein_bind   CAP binding site: CAP binding activates transcription in the presence of cAMP. E. coli catabolite activator protein
  10720..10750   +  promoter       lac promoter: promoter for the E. coli lac operon
  10754..10776   +  protein_bind   lac operator (fragment): The lac repressor binds to the lac operator to inhibit transcription in E. coli. This inhibition can be relieved by adding lactose or isopropyl-β-D-thiogalactopyranoside (IPTG). lac repressor encoded by lacI
  10819..10837   +  promoter       T3 promoter: promoter for bacteriophage T3 RNA polymerase
  10865..11091   +  promoter       RSV promoter: Rous sarcoma virus enhancer/promoter
  11092..11272   +  LTR            5' LTR (truncated): truncated 5' long terminal repeat (LTR) from HIV-1
  11319..11444   +  misc_feature   HIV-1 Ψ: packaging signal of human immunodeficiency virus type 1
  11428..11791   +  CDS            HIV-1 gag (fragment): gag protein from human immunodeficiency virus 1; gag
  11937..12170   +  misc_feature   RRE: The Rev response element (RRE) of HIV-1 allows for Rev-dependent mRNA export from the nucleus to the cytoplasm.
  12547..12647   +  CDS            Rev (fragment): human immunodeficiency virus 1 (HIV-1) Rev protein; rev; enhances nuclear export of unspliced and incompletely spliced viral mRNAs
>Addgene plasmid #130680 | pLenti-CMV-SMCHD1-Exon1-36.47M-48-3xFLAG | addgene full sequence | sequence record 300588 | Addgene NGS Result
TCGACGGTATCGGTTAACTTTTAAAAGAAAAGGGGGGATTGGGGGGTACAGTGCAGGGGAAAGAATAGTA
GACATAATAGCAACAGACATACAAACTAAAGAATTACAAAAACAAATTACAAAATTCAAAATTTTATCGA
TAAGCTTGGGAGTTCCGCGTTACATAACTTACGGTAAATGGCCCGCCTGGCTGACCGCCCAACGACCCCC
GCCCATTGACGTCAATAATGACGTATGTTCCCATAGTAACGCCAATAGGGACTTTCCATTGACGTCAATG
GGTGGAGTATTTACGGTAAACTGCCCACTTGGCAGTACATCAAGTGTATCATATGCCAAGTACGCCCCCT
ATTGACGTCAATGACGGTAAATGGCCCGCCTGGCATTATGCCCAGTACATGACCTTATGGGACTTTCCTA
CTTGGCAGTACATCTACGTATTAGTCATCGCTATTACCATGGTGATGCGGTTTTGGCAGTACATCAATGG
GCGTGGATAGCGGTTTGACTCACGGGGATTTCCAAGTCTCCACCCCATTGACGTCAATGGGAGTTTGTTT
TGGCACCAAAATCAACGGGACTTTCCAAAATGTCGTAACAACTCCGCCCCATTGACGCAAATGGGCGGTA
GGCGTGTACGGTGGGAGGTCTATATAAGCAGAGCTCGTTTAGTGAACCGTCAGATCGCCTGGAGACGCCA
TCCACGCTGTTTTGACCTCCATAGAAGACACCGACTCTAGAGGATCCATGGCAGCGGCGGACGGCGGCGG
GCCTGGTGGGGCCTCTGTGGGGACTGAGGAGGATGGCGGAGGCGTCGGCCACAGGACGGTGTACTTGTTT
GATCGGCGCGAAAAGGAGTCCGAGCTCGGGGACCGGCCTCTGCAGGTCGGGGAGCGCTCGGACTACGCGG
GATTTCGCGCGTGTGTGTGTCAGACACTTGGCATTTCACCTGAAGAAAAATTTGTTATTACAACAACAAG
TAGGAAAGAAATTACCTGTGATAATTTTGATGAAACTGTTAAAGATGGAGTCACCTTATACCTGCTACAG
TCGGTCAATCAGTTACTACTGACAGCTACGAAAGAACGAATTGACTTCTTACCTCACTATGACACACTGG
TTAAAAGTGGCATGTATGAATATTATGCCAGTGAAGGACAAAATCCTTTGCCATTTGCTCTTGCGGAATT
AATTGACAATTCATTGTCTGCTACTTCTCGTAACATTGGGGTTAGAAGAATACAGATCAAATTGCTTTTT
GATGAAACACAAGGAAAACCTGCTGTTGCAGTGATAGATAATGGAAGAGGAATGACCTCTAAACAGCTTA
ACAACTGGGCCGTGTATAGGTTGTCAAAATTCACAAGGCAAGGTGACTTTGAAAGTGATCATTCAGGATA
TGTTCGTCCAGTACCAGTGCCACGCAGTTTAAATAGTGATATTTCCTATTTTGGTGTTGGGGGCAAGCAA
GCTGTCTTCTTTGTTGGACAATCAGCCAGAATGATAAGCAAACCTGCAGATTCCCAAGATGTTCACGAGC
TTGTGCTTTCTAAAGAAGATTTTGAGAAGAAGGAGAAAAATAAAGAGGCAATATATAGTGGATATATTAG
AAACAGAAAGCCCTCTGATTCTGTTCACATTACAAATGATGATGAAAGATTTCTACATCATCTTATCATA
GAGGAGAAGGAAAAAGATAGCTTTACTGCTGTGGTTATCACAGGGGTACAACCAGAACACATACAGTACT
TGAAAAATTATTTCCACCTTTGGACACGACAGTTAGCGCATATTTATCACTACTATATTCATGGCCCAAA
AGGAAATGAAATACGAACATCAAAAGAAGTTGAACCTTTCAACAATATTGATATTGAAATTTCTATGTTT
GAAAAAGGGAAGGTACCTAAGATTGTCAACCTAAGGGAAATACAAGACGACATGCAGACGTTGTATGTAA
ACACAGCAGCTGATAGTTTTGAATTCAAAGCTCATGTTGAAGGAGATGGTGTAGTGGAAGGGATTATCCG
TTATCATCCATTCTTATATGATAGAGAAACTTACCCTGATGATCCATGCTTTCCATCAAAATTAAAAGAT
GAAGATGATGAAGATGATTGTTTCATACTTGAGAAAGCAGCTAGAGGGAAAAGGCCTATTTTTGAATGTT
TTTGGAATGGACGATTAATACCATATACATCAGTTGAAGACTTTGACTGGTGTACTCCTCCTAAGAAGAG
AGGGCTTGCACCAATTGAATGCTACAATAGGATATCTGGTGCATTATTCACTAATGACAAATTCCAGGTC
AGCACAAATAAATTGACGTTTATGGATCTTGAGCTAAAATTGAAAGATAAGAACACCCTTTTTACAAGGA
TTTTAAATGGACAGGAACAGCGAATGAAAATTGACAGAGAATTTGCTTTGTGGCTGAAGGACTGTCATGA
GAAGTATGATAAACAAATAAAATTTACACTTTTTAAGGGAGTAATTACACGTCCTGATCTTCCTTCTAAA
AAGCAAGGTCCCTGGGCAACATATGCAGCAATAGAATGGGATGGAAAGATATACAAAGCAGGACAGCTGG
TCAAGACAATCAAGACACTTCCCCTCTTTTATGGAAGCATAGTAAGATTTTTTCTTTATGGCGATCATGA
TGGAGAAGTATATGCTACAGGAGGAGAGGTTCAAATTGCAATGGAACCTCAGGCACTATATGATGAAGTA
AGAACTGTGCCAATTGCAAAGCTGGATAGGACAGTTGCTGAGAAAGCTGTTAAAAAATATGTAGAAGATG
AAATGGCAAGGCTCCCTGATAGATTGTCAGTAACTTGGCCTGAAGGAGATGAATTATTGCCTAATGAGGT
TAGGCCTGCTGGAACCCCTATTGGTGCGTTAAGAATTGAAATACTGAATAAAAAAGGGGAAGCAATGCAA
AAGCTTCCAGGAACAAGCCATGGAGGGTCAAAGAAACTCCTGGTTGAGCTCAAAGTTATTTTACATTCTT
CAAGTGGAAATAAAGAGATTATTTCGCATATTAGTCAACATGGAGGAAAATGGCCTTACTGGTTTAAAAA
AATGGAAAATATTCAGAAGTTGGGGAATTATACCTTGAAATTACAAGTTGTGTTGAATGAAAGTAATGCA
GACACTTATGCAGGAAGACCACTACCATCTAAAGCAATTAAGTTTTCTGTTAAAGAGGGTAAGCCAGAGA
AATTTTCATTTGGTCTTCTGGATCTTCCTTTTCGTGTTGGAGTTCCATTTAATATCCCTCTGGAGTTTCA
GGATGAATTTGGTCATACCAGTCAACTAGTAACTGATATTCAGCCAGTTCTTGAAGCAAGTGGTTTATCT
TTACATTATGAAGAAATAACCAAAGGACCAAATTGTGTAATTCGAGGTGTTACAGCCAAGGGCCCTGTAA
ACTCTTGTCAAGGCAAGAATTATAATCTGAAGGTTACTCTGCCTGGCTTAAAAGAAGACTCACAGATTTT
GAAAATTAGATTACTACCTGGTCACCCTCGTCGACTGAAAGTGAAACCTGATTCTGAAATTTTAGTTATA
GAAAATGGAACAGCTTTCCCATTTCAGGTGGAAGTTTTAGATGAATCAGACAACATAACAGCACAACCAA
AATTGATTGTTCATTGTAAGTTTTCAGGTGCTCCAAACCTTCCAGTCTATGTTGTAGATTGCAGTAGTTC
TGGAACCAGTATTTTAACAGGATCTGCAATTCAAGTTCAGAATATTAAAAAAGACCAGACGCTTAAAGCA
AGAATTGAAATACCTAGTTGTAAAGATGTGGCACCTGTGGAGAAGACTATTAAGTTGCTTCCCAGTAGCC
ATGTTGCAAGACTACAAATATTCAGTGTAGAAGGACAAAAGGCAATTCAGATCAAACATCAGGATGAGGT
TAATTGGATAGCGGGTGATATTATGCATAATCTTATTTTTCAAATGTATGATGAAGGAGAAAGAGAAATC
AATATAACATCAGCTTTAGCAGAAAAAATTAAAGTTAATTGGACTCCTGAGATTAACAAAGAACACTTGC
TACAGGGTCTGCTTCCTGATGTGCAAGTACCAACATCTGTAAAAGATATGCGCTATTGCCAGGTTTCATT
CCAAGATGATCATGTGTCTTTGGAAAGTGCGTTTACAGTAAGACCACTTCCTGATGAACCTAAACATTTA
AAATGTGAAATGAAAGGAGGAAAAACAGTACAGATGGGCCAAGAGCTTCAAGGAGAAGTAGTTATAATAA
TTACAGATCAGTACGGAAATCAGATTCAAGCATTTTCACCAAGTTCTTTATCTTCTTTGTCAATTGCTGG
GGTTGGACTTGATAGCTCAAATTTGAAAACAACCTTTCAGGAAAACACACAGAGTATAAGTGTAAGAGGC
ATCAAATTTATTCCAGGTCCTCCTGGAAATAAGGATCTTTGTTTTACTTGGCGTGAGTTTTCTGACTTTA
TTCGAGTGCAACTAATTTCTGGACCTCCTGCTAAACTTCTCCTTATAGACTGGCCAGAACTAAAGGAGTC
CATTCCAGTGATTAATGGAAGAGATTTACAGAACCCTATTATTGTTCAACTTTGTGATCAGTGGGATAAT
CCAGCACCGGTACAACATGTTAAAATAAGTCTTACAAAAGCTAGCAATTTAAAGCTCATGCCTTCAAACC
AACAGCATAAAACAGATGAGAAAGGCAGGGCTAATTTGGGAGTATTCAGTGTTTTTGCCCCTAGGGGAGA
GCATACTCTTCAGGTTAAAGCCATCTATAACAAAAGTATCATAGAAGGACCTATAATTAAGTTAATGATT
CTTCCAGACCCAGAAAAACCCGTTCGTCTCAATGTTAAATATGACAAAGATGCATCCTTCTTAGCAGGGG
GTCTTTTCACTGATTTTATGATTAGTGTTATTTCTGAAGATGACAGTATCATTAAAAACATTAATCCAGC
ACGTATTTCCATGAAAATGTGGAAGCTGTCTACCAGTGGGAACCGACCCCCAGCAAATGCAGAAACATTT
AGTTGTAATAAAATAAAAGATAATGACAAAGAAGATGGCTGCTTCTATTTCAGGGATAAAGTAATTCCTA
ATAAAGTGGGGACATATTGTATCCAGTTTGGTTTTATGATGGATAAAACAAATATTCTCAACAGTGAACA
GGTTATAGTTGAAGTCCTGCCTAATCAACCTGTGAAGTTAGTACCTAAAATTAAACCACCTACACCAGCT
GTTTCAAATGTTCGCTCAGTTGCCAGTAGGACCTTGGTCAGAGATCTACATCTTAGTATCACGATGACTC
CCATACGTAAGTGTAATGACTCATTGCGTCATTCACCAAAGGTTGAGACGACAGATTGTCCAGTTCCTCC
TAAAAGAATGAGACGAGAAGCTACAAGACAAAATAGGATTATAACCAAAACAGATGTAGACTACAAAGAC
CATGACGGTGATTATAAAGATCATGACATCGATTACAAGGATGACGATGACAAGTGAGTCGACAATCAAC
CTCTGGATTACAAAATTTGTGAAAGATTGACTGGTATTCTTAACTATGTTGCTCCTTTTACGCTATGTGG
ATACGCTGCTTTAATGCCTTTGTATCATGCTATTGCTTCCCGTATGGCTTTCATTTTCTCCTCCTTGTAT
AAATCCTGGTTGCTGTCTCTTTATGAGGAGTTGTGGCCCGTTGTCAGGCAACGTGGCGTGGTGTGCACTG
TGTTTGCTGACGCAACCCCCACTGGTTGGGGCATTGCCACCACCTGTCAGCTCCTTTCCGGGACTTTCGC
TTTCCCCCTCCCTATTGCCACGGCGGAACTCATCGCCGCCTGCCTTGCCCGCTGCTGGACAGGGGCTCGG
CTGTTGGGCACTGACAATTCCGTGGTGTTGTCGGGGAAGCTGACGTCCTTTCCATGGCTGCTCGCCTGTG
TTGCCACCTGGATTCTGCGCGGGACGTCCTTCTGCTACGTCCCTTCGGCCCTCAATCCAGCGGACCTTCC
TTCCCGCGGCCTGCTGCCGGCTCTGCGGCCTCTTCCGCGTCTTCGCCTTCGCCCTCAGACGAGTCGGATC
TCCCTTTGGGCCGCCTCCCCGCCTGGAATTCTACCGGGTAGGGGAGGCGCTTTTCCCAAGGCAGTCTGGA
GCATGCGCTTTAGCAGCCCCGCTGGGCACTTGGCGCTACACAAGTGGCCTCTGGCCTCGCACACATTCCA
CATCCACCGGTAGGCGCCAACCGGCTCCGTTCTTTGGTGGCCCCTTCGCGCCACCTTCTACTCCTCCCCT
AGTCAGGAAGTTCCCCCCCGCCCCGCAGCTCGCGTCGTGCAGGACGTGACAAATGGAAGTAGCACGTCTC
ACTAGTCTCGTGCAGATGGACAGCACCGCTGAGCAATGGAAGCGGGTAGGCCTTTGGGGCAGCGGCCAAT
AGCAGCTTTGCTCCTTCGCTTTCTGGGCTCAGAGGCTGGGAAGGGGTGGGTCCGGGGGCGGGCTCAGGGG
CGGGCTCAGGGGCGGGGCGGGCGCCCGAAGGTCCTCCGGAGGCCCGGCATTCTGCACGCTTCAAAAGCGC
ACGTCTGCCGCGCTGTTCTCCTCTTCCTCATCTCCGGGCCTTTCGACCTGCAGCCCAAGCTTACCATGAC
CGAGTACAAGCCCACGGTGCGCCTCGCCACCCGCGACGACGTCCCCAGGGCCGTACGCACCCTCGCCGCC
GCGTTCGCCGACTACCCCGCCACGCGCCACACCGTCGATCCGGACCGCCACATCGAGCGGGTCACCGAGC
TGCAAGAACTCTTCCTCACGCGCGTCGGGCTCGACATCGGCAAGGTGTGGGTCGCGGACGACGGCGCCGC
GGTGGCGGTCTGGACCACGCCGGAGAGCGTCGAAGCGGGGGCGGTGTTCGCCGAGATCGGCCCGCGCATG
GCCGAGTTGAGCGGTTCCCGGCTGGCCGCGCAGCAACAGATGGAAGGCCTCCTGGCGCCGCACCGGCCCA
AGGAGCCCGCGTGGTTCCTGGCCACCGTCGGCGTCTCGCCCGACCACCAGGGCAAGGGTCTGGGCAGCGC
CGTCGTGCTCCCCGGAGTGGAGGCGGCCGAGCGCGCCGGGGTGCCCGCCTTCCTGGAGACCTCCGCGCCC
CGCAACCTCCCCTTCTACGAGCGGCTCGGCTTCACCGTCACCGCCGACGTCGAGGTGCCCGAAGGACCGC
GCACCTGGTGCATGACCCGCAAGCCCGGTGCCTGACGCCCGCCCCACGACCCGCAGCGCCCGACCGAAAG
GAGCGCACGACCCCATGCATCTCGAGGGCCCGGTACCTTTAAGACCAATGACTTACAAGGCAGCTGTAGA
TCTTAGCCACTTTTTAAAAGAAAAGGGGGGACTGGAAGGGCTAGCTCACTCCCAACGAAGACAAGATCTG
CTTTTTGCTTGTACTGGGTCTCTCTGGTTAGACCAGATCTGAGCCTGGGAGCTCTCTGGCTAACTAGGGA
ACCCACTGCTTAAGCCTCAATAAAGCTTGCCTTGAGTGCTTCAAGTAGTGTGTGCCCGTCTGTTGTGTGA
CTCTGGTAACTAGAGATCCCTCAGACCCTTTTAGTCAGTGTGGAAAATCTCTAGCAGTAGTAGTTCATGT
CATCTTATTATTCAGTATTTATAACTTGCAAAGAAATGAATATCAGAGAGTGAGAGGAACTTGTTTATTG
CAGCTTATAATGGTTACAAATAAAGCAATAGCATCACAAATTTCACAAATAAAGCATTTTTTTCACTGCA
TTCTAGTTGTGGTTTGTCCAAACTCATCAATGTATCTTATCATGTCTGGCTCTAGCTATCCCGCCCCTAA
CTCCGCCCATCCCGCCCCTAACTCCGCCCAGTTCCGCCCATTCTCCGCCCCATGGCTGACTAATTTTTTT
TATTTATGCAGAGGCCGAGGCCGCCTCGGCCTCTGAGCTATTCCAGAAGTAGTGAGGAGGCTTTTTTGGA
GGCCTAGGGACGTACCCAATTCGCCCTATAGTGAGTCGTATTACGCGCGCTCACTGGCCGTCGTTTTACA
ACGTCGTGACTGGGAAAACCCTGGCGTTACCCAACTTAATCGCCTTGCAGCACATCCCCCTTTCGCCAGC
TGGCGTAATAGCGAAGAGGCCCGCACCGATCGCCCTTCCCAACAGTTGCGCAGCCTGAATGGCGAATGGG
[124 nt withheld, positions 8191-8314]
C
[91 nt withheld, positions 8316-8406]
A
[49 nt withheld, positions 8408-8456]
CCTTTGACGTTGGAGTCCACGTTCTTT
[37 nt withheld, positions 8484-8520]
ACCCTATCTCGGTCTATTCTTTTGATTTATAAGGGATTTTGCCGATTTCGGCCTATTGGTTAAAAAATGA
GCTGATTTAACAAAAATTTAACGCGAATTTTAACAAAATATTAACGCTTACAATTTAGGTGGCACTTTTC
GGGGAAATGTGCGCGGAACCCCTATTTGTTTATTTTTCTAAATACATTCAAATATGTATCCGCTCATGAG
ACAATAACCCTGATAAATGCTTCAATAATATTGAAAAAGGAAGAGTATGAGTATTCAACATTTCCGTGTC
GCCCTTATTCCCTTTTTTGCGGCATTTTGCCTTCCTGTTTTTGCTCACCCAGAAACGCTGGTGAAAGTAA
AAGATGCTGAAGATCAGTTGGGTGCACGAGTGGGTTACATCGAACTGGATCTCAACAGCGGTAAGATCCT
TGAGAGTTTTCGCCCCGAAGAACGTTTTCCAATGATGAGCACTTTTAAAGTTCTGCTATGTGGCGCGGTA
TTATCCCGTATTGACGCCGGGCAAGAGCAACTCGGTCGCCGCATACACTATTCTCAGAATGACTTGGTTG
AGTACTCACCAGTCACAGAAAAGCATCTTACGGATGGCATGACAGTAAGAGAATTATGCAGTGCTGCCAT
AACCATGAGTGATAACACTGCGGCCAACTTACTTCTGACAACGATCGGAGGACCGAAGGAGCTAACCGCT
TTTTTGCACAACATGGGGGATCATGTAACTCGCCTTGATCGTTGGGAACCGGAGCTGAATGAAGCCATAC
CAAACGACGAGCGTGACACCACGATGCCTGTAGCAATGGCAACAACGTTGCGCAAACTATTAACTGGCGA
ACTACTTACTCTAGCTTCCCGGCAACAATTAATAGACTGGATGGAGGCGGATAAAGTTGCAGGACCACTT
CTGCGCTCGGCCCTTCCGGCTGGCTGGTTTATTGCTGATAAATCTGGAGCCGGTGAGCGTGGGTCTCGCG
GTATCATTGCAGCACTGGGGCCAGATGGTAAGCCCTCCCGTATCGTAGTTATCTACACGACGGGGAGTCA
GGCAACTATGGATGAACGAAATAGACAGATCGCTGAGATAGGTGCCTCACTGATTAAGCATTGGTAACTG
TCAGACCAAGTTTACTCATATATACTTTAGATTGATTTAAAACTTCATTTTTAATTTAAAAGGATCTAGG
TGAAGATCCTTTTTGATAATCTCATGACCAAAATCCCTTAACGTGAGTTTTCGTTCCACTGAGCGTCAGA
CCCCGTAGAAAAGATCAAAGGATCTTCTTGAGATCCTTTTTTTCTGCGCGTAATCTGCTGCTTGCAAACA
AAAAAACCACCGCTACCAGCGGTGGTTTGTTTGCCGGATCAAGAGCTACCAACTCTTTTTCCGAAGGTAA
CTGGCTTCAGCAGAGCGCAGATACCAAATACTGTTCTTCTAGTGTAGCCGTAGTTAGGCCACCACTTCAA
GAACTCTGTAGCACCGCCTACATACCTCGCTCTGCTAATCCTGTTACCAGTGGCTGCTGCCAGTGGCGAT
AAGTCGTGTCTTACCGGGTTGGACTCAAGACGATAGTTACCGGATAAGGCGCAGCGGTCGGGCTGAACGG
GGGGTTCGTGCACACAGCCCAGCTTGGAGCGAACGACCTACACCGAACTGAGATACCTACAGCGTGAGCT
ATGAGAAAGCGCCACGCTTCCCGAAGGGAGAAAGGCGGACAGGTATCCGGTAAGCGGCAGGGTCGGAACA
GGAGAGCGCACGAGGGAGCTTCCAGGGGGAAACGCCTGGTATCTTTATAGTCCTGTCGGGTTTCGCCACC
TCTGACTTGAGCGTCGATTTTTGTGATGCTCGTCAGGGGGGCGGAGCCTATGGAAAAACGCCAGCAACGC
GGCCTTTTTACGGTTCCTGGCCTTTTGCTGGCCTTTTGCTCACATGTTCTTTCCTGCGTTATCCCCTGAT
TCTGTGGATAACCGTATTACCGCCTTTGAGTGAGCTGATACCGCTCGCCGCAGCCGAACGACCGAGCGCA
GCGAGTCAGTGAGCGAGGAAGCGGAAGAGCGCCCAATACGCAAACCGCCTCTCCCCGCGCGTTGGCCGAT
TCATTAATGCAGCTGGCACGACAGGTTTCCCGACTGGAAAGCGGGCAGTGAGCGCAACGCAATTAATGTG
AGTTAGCTCACTCATTAGGCACCCCAGGCTTTACACTTTATGCTTCCGGCTCGTATGTTGTGTGGAATTG
TGAGCGGATAACAATTTCACACAGGAAACAGCTATGACCATGATTACGCCAAGCGCGCAATTAACCCTCA
CTAAAGGGAACAAAAGCTGGAGCTGCAAGCTTAATGTAGTCTTATGCAATACTCTTGTAGTCTTGCAACA
TGGTAACGATGAGTTAGCAACATGCCTTACAAGGAGAGAAAAAGCACCGTGCATGCCGATTGGTGGAAGT
AAGGTGGTACGATCGTGCCTTATTAGGAAGGCAACAGACGGGTCTGACATGGATTGGACGAACCACTGAA
TTGCCGCATTGCAGAGATATTGTATTTAAGTGCCTAGCTCGATACATAAACGGGTCTCTCTGGTTAGACC
AGATCTGAGCCTGGGAGCTCTCTGGCTAACTAGGGAACCCACTGCTTAAGCCTCAATAAAGCTTGCCTTG
AGTGCTTCAAGTAGTGTGTGCCCGTCTGTTGTGTGACTCTGGTAACTAGAGATCCCTCAGACCCTTTTAG
TCAGTGTGGAAAATCTCTAGCAGTGGCGCCCGAACAGGGACTTGAAAGCGAAAGGGAAACCAGAGGAGCT
CTCTCGACGCAGGACTCGGCTTGCTGAAGCGCGCACGGCAAGAGGCGAGGGGCGGCGACTGGTGAGTACG
CCAAAAATTTTGACTAGCGGAGGCTAGAAGGAGAGAGATGGGTGCGAGAGCGTCAGTATTAAGCGGGGGA
GAATTAGATCGCGATGGGAAAAAATTCGGTTAAGGCCAGGGGGAAAGAAAAAATATAAATTAAAACATAT
AGTATGGGCAAGCAGGGAGCTAGAACGATTCGCAGTTAATCCTGGCCTGTTAGAAACATCAGAAGGCTGT
AGACAAATACTGGGACAGCTACAACCATCCCTTCAGACAGGATCAGAAGAACTTAGATCATTATATAATA
CAGTAGCAACCCTCTATTGTGTGCATCAAAGGATAGAGATAAAAGACACCAAGGAAGCTTTAGACAAGAT
AGAGGAAGAGCAAAACAAAAGTAAGACCACCGCACAGCAAGCGGCCGCTGATCTTCAGACCTGGAGGAGG
AGATATGAGGGACAATTGGAGAAGTGAATTATATAAATATAAAGTAGTAAAAATTGAACCATTAGGAGTA
GCACCCACCAAGGCAAAGAGAAGAGTGGTGCAGAGAGAAAAAAGAGCAGTGGGAATAGGAGCTTTGTTCC
TTGGGTTCTTGGGAGCAGCAGGAAGCACTATGGGCGCAGCGTCAATGACGCTGACGGTACAGGCCAGACA
ATTATTGTCTGGTATAGTGCAGCAGCAGAACAATTTGCTGAGGGCTATTGAGGCGCAACAGCATCTGTTG
CAACTCACAGTCTGGGGCATCAAGCAGCTCCAGGCAAGAATCCTGGCTGTGGAAAGATACCTAAAGGATC
AACAGCTCCTGGGGATTTGGGGTTGCTCTGGAAAACTCATTTGCACCACTGCTGTGCCTTGGAATGCTAG
TTGGAGTAATAAATCTCTGGAACAGATTTGGAATCACACGACCTGGATGGAGTGGGACAGAGAAATTAAC
AATTACACAAGCTTAATACACTCCTTAATTGAAGAATCGCAAAACCAGCAAGAAAAGAATGAACAAGAAT
TATTGGAATTAGATAAATGGGCAAGTTTGTGGAATTGGTTTAACATAACAAATTGGCTGTGGTATATAAA
ATTATTCATAATGATAGTAGGAGGCTTGGTAGGTTTAAGAATAGTTTTTGCTGTACTTTCTATAGTGAAT
AGAGTTAGGCAGGGATATTCACCATTATCGTTTCAGACCCACCTCCCAACCCCGAGGGGACCCGACAGGC
CCGAAGGAATAGAAGAAGAAGGTGGAGAGAGAGACAGAGACAGATCCATTCGATTAGTGAACGGATC
